Addgene plasmid #202857: Salsa-BC16-P1B4
Purpose: Expression of barcoded reporter plasmid for PRESTO-Salsa; EGFP/BC16
Depositing lab: Noah Palm. Depositing organization: Yale University. Publication: Highly multiplexed bioactivity screening reveals human and microbiota metabolome-GPCRome interactions. Chen H, Rosen CE, Gonzalez-Hernandez JA, Song D, Potempa J, Ring AM, Palm NW. Cell. 2023 Jul 6;186(14):3095-3110.e19. doi: 10.1016/j.cell.2023.05.024. Epub 2023 Jun 14. PubMed 37321219.
Backbone
  Vector backbone: pCER206
  Vector type: Mammalian Expression
Growth in bacteria
  Bacterial resistance: Ampicillin, 100 μg/mL
  Growth temperature: 37°C
  Growth strain: DH5alpha
  Copy number: High Copy
Gene/Insert
  Gene/Insert name: EGFP/BC16
  Species: Synthetic
  Insert size (bp): 730
  Promoter: Tet Response Element (TRE)
  Cloning method: Restriction Enzyme; 5′ cloning site BsrGI (not destroyed); 3′ cloning site HindIII (not destroyed)
  Sequencing primers: 5′ Custom primer (GAAGCGCGATCACATGG)
Terms and licenses: Academic/Nonprofit Terms; Industry Terms: Not Available to Industry
How to cite: Salsa-BC16-P1B4 was a gift from Noah Palm (Addgene plasmid # 202857 ; http://n2t.net/addgene:202857 ; RRID:Addgene_202857)
