[The description below was written by a language model from this plasmid's Addgene catalogue record and pLannotate feature annotations shown in this document.]
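Description:
Salsa-BC16-P1B4 is a 5.1 kb mammalian expression plasmid built on the pCER206 backbone and used as one of the barcoded reporter constructs for PRESTO-Salsa, a highly multiplexed assay for GPCR activation. It is maintained in E. coli as a high-copy plasmid through a ColE1/pUC-type origin and selected with ampicillin via the β-lactamase gene and its native promoter. No mammalian selection marker is annotated, which is consistent with transient use, although the record does not say so.

The payload is a synthetic insert of about 730 bp, EGFP/BC16, placed under a tetracycline response element. The feature table shows a central block of tetO repeats flanked on both sides by minimal promoter elements, which suggests a bidirectional Tet-responsive arrangement. On one side, a TRE3G-type fragment drives mammalian codon-optimised EGFP, followed by a short polylinker remnant and an SV40 polyadenylation signal. On the other side, a minimal CMV promoter faces a polylinker fragment, a rabbit β-globin intron, a short β-globin coding remnant and a β-globin poly(A) signal, with no other coding sequence annotated in that arm. The BC16 barcode is not annotated separately. The BsrGI and HindIII cloning sites and the insert size suggest it lies just after the end of the EGFP coding region, so that it would be carried on the reporter transcript. In a Tango-style design, a tTA transactivator released on receptor activation would switch on the TRE, and barcode abundance would then report which receptor responded in a pooled sample. The small lacI, SV40 large T antigen and aminoglycoside phosphotransferase fragments appear to be nonfunctional backbone remnants.
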