Features (pLannotate 1.2.2; 17 found; start..end, strand, type, name):
      2..55      +  CDS            lacI (fragment): lac repressor; lacI; The lac repressor binds to the lac operator to inhibit transcription in E. coli. This inhibition can be relieved by adding lactose or isopropyl-β-D-thiogalactopyranoside (IPTG).
    388..443     -  polyA_signal   β-globin poly(A) signal: rabbit β-globin polyadenylation signal (Gil and Proudfoot, 1987)
    518..640     -  CDS            HBB: HBB_COLGU - Experimental evidence at transcript level: Swiss-Prot protein existence level 2. Involved in oxygen transport from the lung to the various peripheral tissues. From Colobus guereza (Mantled guereza) (Eastern black-and-white colobus monkey).
    644..1216    -  intron         β-globin intron: intron from rabbit β-globin gene
   1312..1343    -  misc_feature   MCS (fragment): pUC18/19 multiple cloning site
   1437..1475    -  promoter       minimal CMV promoter: human cytomegalovirus (CMV) immediate early promoter
   1493..1708    -  protein_bind   tetracycline response element (fragment): contains seven copies of the tetracycline operator tetO tetracycline repressor TetR
   1708..1753    +  promoter       TRE3GV promoter (fragment): 3rd-generation Tet-responsive promoter that can be activated by binding of Tet-On® 3G, optimized for retroviral and lentiviral vectors
   1829..1856    +  misc_feature   MCS (fragment): pBluescript multiple cloning site
   1861..2580    +  CDS            EGFP: the original enhanced GFP (Yang et al., 1996) mammalian codon-optimized
   2591..2613    +  misc_feature   MCS (fragment): pBluescript multiple cloning site
   2627..2761    -  polyA_signal   SV40 poly(A) signal: SV40 polyadenylation signal
   2784..2867    -  CDS            large T antigen (fragment): large T antigen from SV40 (simian virus 40)
   2861..3091    -  CDS            str (fragment): STR_KLEPN - Protein inferred from homology: Swiss-Prot protein existence level 3. The aminoglycoside phosphotransferases achieve inactivation of their antibiotic substrates by phosphorylation. From Klebsiella pneumoniae.
   3210..3314    +  promoter       AmpR promoter: bla
   3315..4175    +  CDS            AmpR: β-lactamase; bla; confers resistance to ampicillin, carbenicillin, and related antibiotics
   4346..4934    +  rep_origin     ori: high-copy-number ColE1/pMB1/pBR322/pUC origin of replication
>Addgene plasmid #202857 | Salsa-BC16-P1B4 | addgene full sequence | sequence record 413401 | Addgene NGS Result
AGCGCCCAATACGCAAACCGCCTCTCCCCGCGCGTTGGCCGATTCATTAATGCAGTCGAGGGATCTCCAT
AAGAGAAGAGGGACAGCTATGACTGGGAGTAGTCAGGAGAGGAGGAAAAATCTGGCTAGTAAAACATGTA
AGGAAAATTTTAGGGATGTTAAAGAAAAAAATAACACAAAACAAAATATAAAAAAAATCTAACCTCAAGT
CAAGGCTTTTCTATGGAATAAGGAATGGACAGCAGGGGGCTGTTTCATATACTGATGACCTCTTTATAGC
CAACCTTTGTTCATGGCAGCCAGCATATGGGCATATGTTGCCAAACTCTAAACCAAATACTCATTCTGAT
GTTTTAAATGATTTGCCCTCCCATATGTCCTTCCGAGTGAGAGACACAAAAAATTCCAACACACTATTGC
AATGAAAATAAATTTCCTTTATTAGCCAGAAGTCAGATGCTCAAGGGGCTTCATGATGTCCCCATAATTT
TTGGCAGAGGGAAAAAGATCGATCTCAGTGGTATTTGTGAGCCAGGGCATTGGCCACACCAGCCACCACC
TTCTGATAGGCAGCCTGCACCTGAGGAGTGAATTCTTTGCCAAAATGATGAGACAGCACAACAACCAGCA
CGTTGCCCAGGAGCTGTAGGAAAGAGAAGAAGGCATGAACATGGTTAGCAGAGGGGCCCGGTTTGGACTC
AGAGTATTTTATCCTCATCTCAAACAGTGTATATCATTGTAACCATAAAGAGAAAGGCAGGATGATGACC
AGGGTGTAGTTGTTTCTACCAATAAGAATATTTCCACGCCAGCCAGAATTTATATGCAGAAATATTCTAC
CTTATCATTTAATTATAACAATTGTTCTCTAAAACTGTGCTGAAGTACAATATAATATACCCTGATTGCC
TTGAAAAAAAAGTGATTAGAGAAAGTACTTACAATCTGACAAATAAACAAAAGTGAATTTAAAAATTCGT
TACAAATGCAAGCTAAAGTTTAACGAAAAAGTTACAGAAAATGAAAAGAAAATAAGAGGAGACAATGGTT
GTCAACAGAGTAGAAAGTGAAAGAAACAAAATTATCATGAGGGTCCATGGTGATACAAGGGACATCTTCC
CATTCTAAACAACACCCTGAAAACTTTGCCCCCTCCATATAACATGAATTTTACAATAGCGAAAAAGAAA
GAACAATCAAGGGTCCCCAAACTCACCCTGAAGTTCTCAGCTCTAGAGATATCGTCGAGGCCGCGCTAGC
GTTTAAACTGTCGACCTTAATTAAGAGATCTGCTCGAGGCGCGTCAGCTGACTAGAGGATCCCCGGGTAC
CGAGCTCGAATTCGGGGCCGCGGAGGCTGGATCGGTCCCGGTGTCTTCTATGGAGGTCAAAACAGCGTGG
ATGGCGTCTCCAGGCGATCTGACGGTTCACTAAACGAGCTCTGCTTATATAGGCCTCCCACCGTACACGC
CTACCTCGACCCGGGTACCGAGCTCGACTTTCACTTTTCTCTATCACTGATAGGGAGTGGTAAACTCGAC
TTTCACTTTTCTCTATCACTGATAGGGAGTGGTAAACTCGACTTTCACTTTTCTCTATCACTGATAGGGA
GTGGTAAACTCGACTTTCACTTTTCTCTATCACTGATAGGGAGTGGTAAACTCGACTTTCACTTTTCTCT
ATCACTGATAGGGAGTGGTAAACTCGACCTATATAAGCAGAGCTCGTTTAGTGAACCGTCAGATCGCCTG
GAGACGCCATCCACGCTGTTTTGACCTCCATAGAAGACACCGGGACCGATCCAGCCTCCGCGGCCCCGAA
TTCCTGCAGCGGCCGCTCTAGAACTAGTGGATCCCCGCGGATGGTGAGCAAGGGCGAGGAGCTGTTCACC
GGGGTGGTGCCCATCCTGGTCGAGCTGGACGGCGACGTAAACGGCCACAAGTTCAGCGTGTCCGGCGAGG
GCGAGGGCGATGCCACCTACGGCAAGCTGACCCTGAAGTTCATCTGCACCACCGGCAAGCTGCCCGTGCC
CTGGCCCACCCTCGTGACCACCCTGACCTACGGCGTGCAGTGCTTCAGCCGCTACCCCGACCACATGAAG
CAGCACGACTTCTTCAAGTCCGCCATGCCCGAAGGCTACGTCCAGGAGCGCACCATCTTCTTCAAGGACG
ACGGCAACTACAAGACCCGCGCCGAGGTGAAGTTCGAGGGCGACACCCTGGTGAACCGCATCGAGCTGAA
GGGCATCGACTTCAAGGAGGACGGCAACATCCTGGGGCACAAGCTGGAGTACAACTACAACAGCCACAAC
GTCTATATCATGGCCGACAAGCAGAAGAACGGCATCAAGGTGAACTTCAAGATCCGCCACAACATCGAGG
ACGGCAGCGTGCAGCTCGCCGACCACTACCAGCAGAACACCCCCATCGGCGACGGCCCCGTGCTGCTGCC
CGACAACCACTACCTGAGCACCCAGTCCGCCCTGAGCAAAGACCCCAACGAGAAGCGCGATCACATGGTC
CTGCTGGAGTTCGTGACCGCCGCCGGGATCACTCTCGGCATGGACGAGCTGTACAAGTAATAATACAGAT
GAATTCGATATCAAGCTTGTCGACCTAGTTCTAGAGGATCCAGACATGATAAGATACATTGATGAGTTTG
GACAAACCACAACTAGAATGCAGTGAAAAAAATGCTTTATTTGTGAAATTTGTGATGCTATTGCTTTATT
TGTAACCATTATAAGCTGCAATAAACAAGTTAACAACAACAATTGCATTCATTTTATGTTTCAGGTTCAG
GGGGAGGTGTGGGAGGTTTTTTAAAGCAAGTAAAACCTCTACAAATGTGGTATGGCTGATTATGATCCTG
CAAGCCTCGTCGTCCTGGCCGGACCACGCTATCTGTGCAAGGTCCCCGGCCCCGGACGCGCGCTCCATGA
GCAGAGCGCCCGCCGCCGAGGCGAAGACTCGGGCGGCGCCCTGCCCGTCCCACCAGGTCAACAGGCGGTA
ACCGGCCTCTTCATCGGGAATGCGCGCGACCTTCAGCATCGCCGGCATGTCCCCCTGGCGGACGGGAAGT
ATCCAGCTCGACCAAGCTGGCCGCGTCGAGTGAAGACGAAAGGGCCTCGTGATACGCCTATTTTTATAGG
TTAATGTCATGATAATAATGGTTTCTTAGACGTCAGGTGGCACTTTTCGGGGAAATGTGCGCGGAACCCC
TATTTGTTTATTTTTCTAAATACATTCAAATATGTATCCGCTCATGAGACAATAACCCTGATAAATGCTT
CAATAATATTGAAAAAGGAAGAGTATGAGTATTCAACATTTCCGTGTCGCCCTTATTCCCTTTTTTGCGG
CATTTTGCCTTCCTGTTTTTGCTCACCCAGAAACGCTGGTGAAAGTAAAAGATGCTGAAGATCAGTTGGG
TGCACGAGTGGGTTACATCGAACTGGATCTCAACAGCGGTAAGATCCTTGAGAGTTTTCGCCCCGAAGAA
CGTTTTCCAATGATGAGCACTTTTAAAGTTCTGCTATGTGGCGCGGTATTATCCCGTGTTGACGCCGGGC
AAGAGCAACTCGGTCGCCGCATACACTATTCTCAGAATGACTTGGTTGAGTACTCACCAGTCACAGAAAA
GCATCTTACGGATGGCATGACAGTAAGAGAATTATGCAGTGCTGCCATAACCATGAGTGATAACACTGCG
GCCAACTTACTTCTGACAACGATCGGAGGACCGAAGGAGCTAACCGCTTTTTTGCACAACATGGGGGATC
ATGTAACTCGCCTTGATCGTTGGGAACCGGAGCTGAATGAAGCCATACCAAACGACGAGCGTGACACCAC
GATGCCTGTAGCAATGGCAACAACGTTGCGCAAACTATTAACTGGCGAACTACTTACTCTAGCTTCCCGG
CAACAATTAATAGACTGGATGGAGGCGGATAAAGTTGCAGGACCACTTCTGCGCTCGGCCCTTCCGGCTG
GCTGGTTTATTGCTGATAAATCTGGAGCCGGTGAGCGTGGGTCTCGCGGTATCATTGCAGCACTGGGGCC
AGATGGTAAGCCCTCCCGTATCGTAGTTATCTACACGACGGGGAGTCAGGCAACTATGGATGAACGAAAT
AGACAGATCGCTGAGATAGGTGCCTCACTGATTAAGCATTGGTAACTGTCAGACCAAGTTTACTCATATA
TACTTTAGATTGATTTAAAACTTCATTTTTAATTTAAAAGGATCTAGGTGAAGATCCTTTTTGATAATCT
CATGACCAAAATCCCTTAACGTGAGTTTTCGTTCCACTGAGCGTCAGACCCCGTAGAAAAGATCAAAGGA
TCTTCTTGAGATCCTTTTTTTCTGCGCGTAATCTGCTGCTTGCAAACAAAAAAACCACCGCTACCAGCGG
TGGTTTGTTTGCCGGATCAAGAGCTACCAACTCTTTTTCCGAAGGTAACTGGCTTCAGCAGAGCGCAGAT
ACCAAATACTGTTCTTCTAGTGTAGCCGTAGTTAGGCCACCACTTCAAGAACTCTGTAGCACCGCCTACA
TACCTCGCTCTGCTAATCCTGTTACCAGTGGCTGCTGCCAGTGGCGATAAGTCGTGTCTTACCGGGTTGG
ACTCAAGACGATAGTTACCGGATAAGGCGCAGCGGTCGGGCTGAACGGGGGGTTCGTGCACACAGCCCAG
CTTGGAGCGAACGACCTACACCGAACTGAGATACCTACAGCGTGAGCTATGAGAAAGCGCCACGCTTCCC
GAAGGGAGAAAGGCGGACAGGTATCCGGTAAGCGGCAGGGTCGGAACAGGAGAGCGCACGAGGGAGCTTC
CAGGGGGAAACGCCTGGTATCTTTATAGTCCTGTCGGGTTTCGCCACCTCTGACTTGAGCGTCGATTTTT
GTGATGCTCGTCAGGGGGGCGGAGCCTATGGAAAAACGCCAGCAACGCGGCCTTTTTACGGTTCCTGGCC
TTTTGCTGGCCTTTTGCTCACATGTTCTTTCCTGCGTTATCCCCTGATTCTGTGGATAACCGTATTACCG
CCTTTGAGTGAGCTGATACCGCTCGCCGCAGCCGAACGACCGAGCGCAGCGAGTCAGTGAGCGAGGAAGC
GGAAG
