>Addgene plasmid #202857 | Salsa-BC16-P1B4 | depositor partial sequence | sequence record 393730 | BC16
TAATACAGAT
